>Addgene plasmid #174384 | pBM23-pyrF-NT | addgene full sequence | sequence record 343881 | Addgene NGS Result
GCTTTCAGTCGGGCGGTGGCGGCCCACAGCAGCGCGAAACCGGCGGGTTCGGTGCAGGGCCACGACGTGG
TCCCCGAGAAGGCCCCGGTGCAGGACGGTTCGGGCGCGCCGGACGACAGGGTGGACCGCAAAGTGGCGCA
CGTACTGAAAGGGCGACACGCCCGGGTCTAGACTGCAGCTCGAGGCATGCAAGCTTTGCCCTATAGTGAG
TCGTATTACAATTCCATCCATAGCTGTTTCCTGTGTGAAATTGTTATCCGCTCACAATTCCACACAACAT
ACGAGCCGGAAGCATAAAGTGTAAAGCCTGGGGTGCCTAATGAGTGAGCTAACTCACATTAATTGCGTTG
CGCTCACTGCCCGCTTTCCAGTCGGGAAACCTGTCGTGCCAGCTGCATTAATGAATCGGCCAACGCGCGG
GGAGAGGCGGTTTGCGTATTGGGCGCTCTTCCGCTTCCTCGCTCACTGACTCGCTGCGCTCGGTCGTTCG
GCTGCGGCGAGCGGTATCAGCTCACTCTGGACAGCAAGCGAACCGGAATTGCCAGCTGGGGCGCCCTCTG
GTAAGGTTGGGAAGCCCTGCAAAGTAAACTGGATGGCTTTCTTGCCGCCAAGGATCTGATGGCGCAGGGG
ATCAAGCTCTGATCAAGAGACAGGATGAGGATCGTTTCGCATGATTGAACAAGATGGATTGCACGCAGGT
TCTCCGGCCGCTTGGGTGGAGAGGCTATTCGGCTATGACTGGGCACAACAGACAATCGGCTGCTCTGATG
CCGCCGTGTTCCGGCTGTCAGCGCAGGGGCGCCCGGTTCTTTTTGTCAAGACCGACCTGTCCGGTGCCCT
GAATGAACTGCAAGACGAGGCAGCGCGGCTATCGTGGCTGGCCACGACGGGCGTTCCTTGCGCAGCTGTG
CTCGACGTTGTCACTGAAGCGGGAAGGGACTGGCTGCTATTGGGCGAAGTGCCGGGGCAGGATCTCCTGT
CATCTCACCTTGCTCCTGCCGAGAAAGTATCCATCATGGCTGATGCAATGCGGCGGCTGCATACGCTTGA
TCCGGCTACCTGCCCATTCGACCACCAAGCGAAACATCGCATCGAGCGAGCACGTACTCGGATGGAAGCC
GGTCTTGTCGATCAGGATGATCTGGACGAAGAGCATCAGGGGCTCGCGCCAGCCGAACTGTTCGCCAGGC
TCAAGGCGAGCATGCCCGACGGCGAGGATCTCGTCGTGACCCATGGCGATGCCTGCTTGCCGAATATCAT
GGTGGAAAATGGCCGCTTTTCTGGATTCATCGACTGTGGCCGGCTGGGTGTGGCGGACCGCTATCAGGAC
ATAGCGTTGGCTACCCGTGATATTGCTGAAGAGCTTGGCGGCGAATGGGCTGACCGCTTCCTCGTGCTTT
ACGGTATCGCCGCTCCCGATTCGCAGCGCATCGCCTTCTATCGCCTTCTTGACGAGTTCTTCTGAATTAT
TAACGCTTACAATTTCCTGATGCGGTATTTTCTCCTTACGCATCTGTGCGGTATTTCACACCGCGGATCT
GGCGGTAATACGGTTATCCACAGAATCAGGGGATAACGCAGGAAAGAACATGTGAGCAAAAGGCCAGCAA
AAGGCCAGGAACCGTAAAAAGGCCGCGTTGCTGGCGTTTTTCCATAGGCTCCGCCCCCCTGACGAGCATC
ACAAAAATCGACGCTCAAGTCAGAGGTGGCGAAACCCGACAGGACTATAAAGATACCAGGCGTTTCCCCC
TGGAAGCTCCCTCGTGCGCTCTCCTGTTCCGACCCTGCCGCTTACCGGATACCTGTCCGCCTTTCTCCCT
TCGGGAAGCGTGGCGCTTTCTCATAGCTCACGCTGTAGGTATCTCAGTTCGGTGTAGGTCGTTCGCTCCA
AGCTGGGCTGTGTGCACGAACCCCCCGTTCAGCCCGACCGCTGCGCCTTATCCGGTAACTATCGTCTTGA
GTCCAACCCGGTAAGACACGACTTATCGCCACTGGCAGCAGCCACTGGTAACAGGATTAGCAGAGCGAGG
TATGTAGGCGGTGCTACAGAGTTCTTGAAGTGGTGGCCTAACTACGGCTACACTAGAAGAACAGTATTTG
GTATCTGCGCTCTGCTGAAGCCAGTTACCTTCGGAAAAAGAGTTGGTAGCTCTTGATCCGGCAAACAAAC
CACCGCTGGTAGCGGTGGTTTTTTTGTTTGCAAGCAGCAGATTACGCGCAGAAAAAATCGATCTCAAGAA
GAACCTTTGATCTTTTCTACGGGGCGCAGAAAAAATGCATCTCAAGAAGAACGTTTGATCTTTTCTACGG
GCGCAGAAAAAATCGTTCTCAAGAAGATGCTTTGATCTTTTCTACGGGGCGCAGAAAAAAACGATCTCAA
GAAGAAGGTTTGATCTTTTCTACGGGATCTGACGCTCAGTGGAACGAAAACTCACGTTAAGGGATTTTGG
TCATGAGATTATCAAAAAGGCTCTTCACCTAGAGCCTTTTAAATTAAAAATGAAGTTTTAAATCAATCTA
AAGTATATATGAGTAAACTTGGTCTGACAGTTACCAATGCTTAATCAGTGAGGCACCTATCTCAGCGATC
TGTCTATTTCGTTCATCCATAGTTGCCTGACTCCCCGTCGTGTAGATAACTACGATACGGGAGGGCTTAC
CATCTGGCCCCAGTGCTGCAATGATACCGCGAGACCCACGCTCACCGGCTCCAGATTTATCAGCAATAAA
CCAGCCAGCCGGAAGGGCCGAGCGCAGAAGTGGTCCTGCAACTTTATCCTCCTCCATCCAGTCTATTAAT
TGTTGCCGGGAAGCTAGAGTAAGTAGTTCGCCAGTTAATAGTTTGCGCAACGTTGTTGCCATTGCTACAG
GCATCGTGGTGTCACGCTCGTCGTTTGGTATGGCTTCATTCAGCTCCGGTTCCCAACGATCAAGGCGAGT
TACATGATCCCCCATGTTGTGCAAAAAAGCGGTTAGCTCCTTCGGTCCTCCGATCGTTGTCAGAAGTAAG
TTGGCCGCAGTGTTATCACTCATGGTTATGGCAGCACTGCATAATTCTCTTACTGTCATGCCATCCGTAA
GATGCTTTTCTGTGACTGGTGAGTACTCAACCAAGTCATTCTGAGAATAGTGTATGCGGCGACCGAGTTG
CTCTTGCCCGGCGTCAATACGGGATAATACCGCGCCACATAGCAGAACTTTAAAAGTGCTCATCATTGGA
AAACGTTCTTCGGGGCGAAAACTCTCAAGGATCTTACCGCTGTTGAGATCCAGTTCGATGTAACCCACTT
GTGCACCCAACTGATCTTCAGCATCTTTTACTTTCACCAGCGTTTCTGGGTGAGCAAAAACAGGAAGGCA
AAATGCCGCAAAAAATGGGATAAGCGCGACACGGAAATGTTGAATACTCATACTCTTCCTTTTTCAATAT
TATTGAAGCATTTATCAGGGTTATTGTCTCATGAGCGGATACATATTTGAATGTATTTAGAAAAATAAAC
AAATAGGGGTTCCGCGCACATTTCCCCGAAAAGTGCCACCTGACGTCTAAGAAACCATTATTATCATGAC
ATTAACCTATAAAAATAGGCGTATCACGAGGCCCTTTCGTCTCGCGCGTTTCGGTGATGACGGTGAAAAC
CTCTGACACATGCAGCTCCCGGAGACGGTCACAGCTTGTCTGTAAGCGGATGCCGGGAGCAGACAAGCCC
GTCAGGGCGCGTCAGCGGGTGTTGGCGGGTGTCGGGGCTGGCTTAACTATGCGGCATCAGAGCAGATTGT
ACTGAGAGTGCACCATATGCGGTGTGAAATACCGCACAGATGCGTAAGGAGAAAATACCGCATCAGGCGC
CATTCGCCATTCAGGCTGCGCAACTGTTGGGAAGGGCGATCGGTGCGGGCCTCTTCGCTATTACGCCAGC
TGGCGAAAGGGGGATGTGCTGCAAGGCGATTAAGTTGGGTAACGCCAGGGTTTTCCCAGTCACGACGTTG
TAAAACGACGGCCAGCCAATTGAAGCTATTTAGGTGACACTATAGAATACGAGCTCGGATCCATGGTACC
CGGGCGTGTCGCCCTTGCGTACATCCTCGACCAGCCGATACTCCGTGCTGTCGCAGTGGACCTTGGTATC
CCCGAGTCAGCGACAAATACGGCCGTGAGTACCTCGTATGCCGCCTTCTCGATTATCGCGGCGGGGGCAA
CCTACCGTTCCGGGTGGATTAGCGACCGACTCGGCGTCCGACGGTGGTTCCTCGTCTCGCCGCTTCTCGT
CGCCGTGTCCTACGCCGTGCTCCCAATCTTCGGTCCACTGGCGTTCCCGGTATTTGCCGTCGTTCGCGGC
GTAAACAACGTCTCGGGCGTCCTCGGAAACCAGTACATCAACGACCGTGTCGACTCGGTTGGGCGCGCAA
CCGTCCTCTCCGCCGCCGGGATGCTCTACTCGCTCGCCGTCGTTCCGTTCGAACTCGCGGGTGGTGTCGT
CGCCGACGTGGTCTCTCCAACCGGCGCACTCGCCCTATTCGGCGGGGTTCTTGCGGTCGGTGCAGGCGTG
TTGTGGGTTGTCGAACGCCCAATCTGAAATGGTGTCGAAGGGAACATATATGTTACTGCAGGTACAACAC
CGAGTTAGGAGGTTACAGACGAACCCTAGTTGGGTTGAAGCCTGGAGTTGTCCCAATTCTTGTTGAATTA
GATGGTGTTACAGACGAACCCTAGTTGGGTTGAAGCTTTTTTTTGTTTTCTTGTGTGCGGTTCCCTTGCG
TACAGTTCCCAGCGACCTTCCCGGCTGCGACGAAGGGAAAACCCCTTACATACGGTCGTCGCACTCGCGG
GCAATGGGCTTCTTTGACGACCTTCAGGACCGCATCGAGAAGGTGGACAGTGTCGTCTCGGTCGGACTCG
ACGCCGACCTCGACCGGATTCCCGAACACCTCCGCGACGAGGACCTGCCGCGGTGGGCGTTCAACCGCCG
CATCATCGACGCGACGCACGAACACGCGGCGGCCTACAAGCCGAACGCGGCCTTCTACGAGGACGAAGAC
GGCTGGCGCTCGCTCCGCGAGACCATCGCCTACGCACACGGAAAGGATGTTCCCGTCCTCCTCGACGCCA
AGCGCGCCGACATCGGCAACACGACGCGACAGTACGCGAACCTGCTTGACGACGCCGATGCCATCACCGT
CAACCCCTACATGGGCCGCGATTCCATCCAGCCGTTCCTCGCCCGCGAGGACAAGGGCGTGTTCGTCCTC
TGTCGCACCTCTAACCCGGGCAGCGCGGACCTCCAGTCGCTCGAACTCGCCTCCGGAGAACCCCTGTACG
AGCGCGTCGCGGCGCTCTGCGACCTCTGGAACGAAAACGACAACGTCGGACTCGTCGTCGGCGCGACCGG
CCCCGAAGAGTTGGAAGACCTCCGCGAGCAGGTCCCCGACCTGCCGTTTCTCGTCCCCGGCGTCGGCGCA
CAGGGTGGCGATGCCGAGGCGGCAGTCGAGTACGGACTGGCAGACGGCGTCGGTCTCGTGAACTCCTCAC
GCGGCATCATCTTCGCCGGCGAAGACCAGGGAGAACACTTCGACAAGGCTGCGGGACAGGCGGCGAAGCG
ACTCAAAGAGCGGCTGAACCAGTACCGGTAAGTCTGCGGAAATCACAGACTGGCACTGGACTGTACCGCT
CTCGGCGGGACGTTTACCAGCGTGCGTCACCAACTACGTCCGTGGACCGAGACCGACTTATCATGGGCCT
CGCGGCGGTGTTCGCGGGTATTACCATGCTCCTCGTCGTGTTGGCATTCGCCTACCGACAGCTGTTGTTG
TTGTTCGTAGCTGTGCCCTTCGGCGCGACGACGTACTTCATGTACTCGGACGTGAGCGGCCGGTTCGAAG
AACGGTTTAGACGGCGAGTTCAGGCGGATGCTGGCGGGGTCG
Features (pLannotate 1.2.2; 21 found; start..end, strand, type, name):
    200..218     -  promoter       T7 promoter: promoter for bacteriophage T7 RNA polymerase
    251..267     -  protein_bind   lac operator: The lac repressor binds to the lac operator to inhibit transcription in E. coli. This inhibition can be relieved by adding lactose or isopropyl-β-D-thiogalactopyranoside (IPTG). lac repressor encoded by lacI
    275..305     -  promoter       lac promoter: promoter for the E. coli lac operon
    320..341     -  protein_bind   CAP binding site: CAP binding activates transcription in the presence of cAMP. E. coli catabolite activator protein
    354..446     -  CDS            lacI (fragment): lac repressor; lacI; The lac repressor binds to the lac operator to inhibit transcription in E. coli. This inhibition can be relieved by adding lactose or isopropyl-β-D-thiogalactopyranoside (IPTG).
    448..517     -  rep_origin     RSF ori (fragment): Plasmids containing the RSF 1030 origin of replication can be propagated in E. coli cells that contain additional plasmids with compatible origins.
    517..639     +  CDS            tnpA (fragment): TN5P_ECOLX - Also known as tnp. Experimental evidence at protein level: Swiss-Prot protein existence level 1. Mediates transposition of transposon Tn5 by a 'cut and paste' mechanism. First, the monomeric transposase binds the 19 bp inverted DNA repeats flanking the transposon. Then, dimerization of the DNA- bound transposase creates a synaptic DNA complex. After nicking of the first DNA strand, excision of the transposon proceeds through a series of intermediates. The transposase then mediates the insertion of the transposon at a new site by strand transfer. The activity of the wild- type tran
    671..1465    +  CDS            NeoR/KanR: aminoglycoside phosphotransferase from Tn5; aph(3')-II (or nptII); confers resistance to neomycin, kanamycin, and G418 (Geneticin®)
   1486..1534    -  misc_feature   bom (fragment): basis of mobility region from pBR322
   1649..2237    -  rep_origin     ori: high-copy-number ColE1/pMB1/pBR322/pUC origin of replication
   2359..2385    -  rep_origin     CloDF13 ori (fragment): Plasmids containing the CloDF13 (CDF) origin of replication can be propagated in E. coli cells that contain additional plasmids with compatible origins.
   2551..3411    -  CDS            AmpR: β-lactamase; bla; confers resistance to ampicillin, carbenicillin, and related antibiotics
   3412..3516    -  promoter       AmpR promoter: bla
   3611..3646    +  CDS            rop (fragment): Rop protein, which maintains plasmids at low copy number; rop
   3748..3847    +  misc_feature   bom (fragment): basis of mobility region from pBR322
   3853..4005    -  CDS            lacZα (fragment): LacZα fragment of β-galactosidase; lacZ fragment
   4018..4036    +  promoter       SP6 promoter: promoter for bacteriophage SP6 RNA polymerase
   4631..4660    +  ncRNA          CRISPR-DR24: Accession: RF01337 - CRISPR RNA direct repeat element
   4662..4697    +  CDS            superfolder GFP (fragment): GFP variant that folds robustly even when fused to poorly folded proteins (Pédelacq et al., 2006)
   4696..4725    +  ncRNA          CRISPR-DR24: Accession: RF01337 - CRISPR RNA direct repeat element
   4834..5628    +  CDS            pyrF: PYRF_HALLT - Protein inferred from homology: Swiss-Prot protein existence level 3. From Halorubrum lacusprofundi (strain ATCC 49239 / DSM 5036 / JCM 8891 / ACAM 34).
