[The description below was written by a language model from this plasmid's Addgene catalogue record and pLannotate feature annotations shown in this document.]
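Description:
pBM23-pyrF-NT is a 5.9 kb E. coli cloning plasmid built on the pBM23 backbone. It serves as a template for amplifying fragments intended for chromosomal integration into the haloarchaeon Haloferax mediterranei, rather than as an expression vector in its own right. It is propagated at high copy from a ColE1/pUC-type origin and selected with ampicillin through the AmpR (β-lactamase) gene and its native promoter. The feature table also detects a complete Tn5-derived NeoR/KanR coding sequence, although the catalogue lists only ampicillin. Short fragments of lacI, rop, bom, tnpA, lacZα and other origins are annotated as well. These appear to be remnants of backbone assembly, as do the flanking T7, SP6 and lac promoter/operator elements typical of general cloning vectors.

The payload consists of two adjacent parts. The first is a mini-CRISPR array: two copies of a 30 nt CRISPR direct repeat flank a single spacer of about 36 nt. The annotation software matches this spacer to a fragment of superfolder GFP. Together with the "NT" label, which presumably means non-targeting, this suggests a spacer with no target in the host genome, though the record does not spell this out. The second part, just downstream, is a pyrF gene (orotidine-5'-phosphate decarboxylase), annotated by homology to a haloarchaeal protein. pyrF is the standard uracil-prototrophy marker used for selection in pyrF-deficient haloarchaeal strains. The promoters driving the array and pyrF are not annotated.

The associated publication concerns CRISPRi-mediated redirection of carbon flux to improve PHBV biopolymer production. In that context, the construct most plausibly supplies the control cassette against which gene-targeting mini-CRISPR arrays are compared.
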