Addgene plasmid #174384: pBM23-pyrF-NT
Purpose: pBM23 contained pyrF and mini-CRISPR.
Depositing lab: Jing Han. Depositing organization: Institute of Microbiology, Chinese Academy of Sciences. Publication: Optimising PHBV biopolymer production in haloarchaea via CRISPRi-mediated redirection of carbon flux. Lin L, Chen J, Mitra R, Gao Q, Cheng F, Xu T, Zuo Z, Xiang H, Han J. Commun Biol. 2021 Aug 25;4(1):1007. doi: 10.1038/s42003-021-02541-z. PubMed 34433872.
Backbone
  Vector backbone: pBM23
  Vector type: Bacterial Expression ; Template for cloning fragments for chromosomal integration into Haloferax mediterranei
Growth in bacteria
  Bacterial resistance: Ampicillin, 100 μg/mL
  Growth temperature: 37°C
  Growth strain: DH5alpha
  Copy number: High Copy
Gene/Insert
  Gene/Insert name: pyrF-NT
  gRNA/shRNA sequence: mini-CRISPR (NT)
Terms and licenses: Academic/Nonprofit Terms; Industry Terms: Not Available to Industry
How to cite: pBM23-pyrF-NT was a gift from Jing Han (Addgene plasmid # 174384 ; http://n2t.net/addgene:174384 ; RRID:Addgene_174384)
